>Addgene plasmid #37508 | pBAD His6 Trx TEV LIC cloning vector (8T) | depositor full sequence | sequence record 47458 | pBAD His6 Trx TEV LIC cloning vector (8T) sequence 6029 bps
AATTCTTGAAGACGAAAGGGCCTCGTGATACGCCTATTTTTATAGGTTAATGTCATGATAATAATGGTTT
CTTAGACGTCAGGTGGCACTTTTCGGGGAAATGTGCGCGGAACCCCTATTTGTTTATTTTTCTAAATACA
TTCAAATATGTATCCGCTCATGAGACAATAACCCTGATAAATGCTTCAATAACATTGAAAAAGGAAGAGT
ATGAGTATTCAACATTTCCGTGTCGCCCTTATTCCCTTTTTTGCGGCATTTTGCCTTCCTGTTTTTGCTC
ACCCAGAAACGCTGGTGAAAGTAAAAGATGCTGAAGATCAGTTGGGTGCACGAGTGGGTTACATCGAACT
GGATCTCAACAGCGGTAAGATCCTTGAGAGTTTTCGCCCCGAAGAACGTTTTCCAATGATGAGCACTTTT
AAAGTTCTGCTATGTGGCGCGGTATTATCCCGTGTTGACGCCGGGCAAGAGCAACTCGGTCGCCGCATAC
ACTATTCTCAGAATGACTTGGTTGAGTACTCACCAGTCACAGAAAAGCATCTTACGGATGGCATGACAGT
AAGAGAATTATGCAGTGCTGCCATAACCATGAGTGATAACACTGCGGCCAACTTACTTCTGACAACGATC
GGAGGACCGAAGGAGCTAACCGCTTTTTTGCACAACATGGGGGATCATGTAACTCGCCTTGATCGTTGGG
AACCGGAGCTGAATGAAGCCATACCAAACGACGAGCGTGACACCACGATGCCTGCAGCAATGGCAACAAC
GTTGCGCAAACTATTAACTGGCGAACTACTTACTCTAGCTTCCCGGCAACAATTAATAGACTGGATGGAG
GCGGATAAAGTTGCAGGACCACTTCTGCGCTCGGCCCTTCCGGCTGGCTGGTTTATTGCTGATAAATCTG
GAGCCGGTGAGCGTGGGTCTCGCGGTATCATTGCAGCACTGGGGCCAGATGGTAAGCCCTCCCGTATCGT
AGTTATCTACACGACGGGGAGTCAGGCAACTATGGATGAACGAAATAGACAGATCGCTGAGATAGGTGCC
TCACTGATTAAGCATTGGTAACCCGGGACCAAGTTTACTCATATATACTTTAGATTGATTTAAAACTTCA
TTTTTAATTTAAAAGGATCTAGGTGAAGATCCTTTTTGATAATCTCATGACCAAAATCCCTTAACGTGAG
TTTTCGTTCCACTGAGCGTCAGACCCCGTAGAAAAGATCAAAGGATCTTCTTGAGATCCTTTTTTTCTGC
GCGTAATCTGCTGCTTGCAAACAAAAAAACCACCGCTACCAGCGGTGGTTTGTTTGCCGGATCAAGAGCT
ACCAACTCTTTTTCCGAAGGTAACTGGCTTCAGCAGAGCGCAGATACCAAATACTGTCCTTCTAGTGTAG
CCGTAGTTAGGCCACCACTTCAAGAACTCTGTAGCACCGCCTACATACCTCGCTCTGCTAATCCTGTTAC
CAGTGGCTGCTGCCAGTGGCGATAAGTCGTGTCTTACCGGGTTGGACTCAAGACGATAGTTACCGGATAA
GGCGCAGCGGTCGGGCTGAACGGGGGGTTCGTGCACACAGCCCAGCTTGGAGCGAACGACCTACACCGAA
CTGAGATACCTACAGCGTGAGCTATGAGAAAGCGCCACGCTTCCCGAAGGGAGAAAGGCGGACAGGTATC
CGGTAAGCGGCAGGGTCGGAACAGGAGAGCGCACGAGGGAGCTTCCAGGGGGAAACGCCTGGTATCTTTA
TAGTCCTGTCGGGTTTCGCCACCTCTGACTTGAGCGTCGATTTTTGTGATGCTCGTCAGGGGGGCGGAGC
CTATGGAAAAACGCCAGCAACGCGGCCTTTTTACGGTTCCTGGCCTTTTGCTGGCCTTTTGCTCACATGT
TCTTTCCTGCGTTATCCCCTGATTCTGTGGATAACCGTATTACCGCCTTTGAGTGAGCTGATACCGCTCG
CCGCAGCCGAACGACCGAGCGCAGCGAGTCAGTGAGCGAGGAAGCGGAAGAGCGCCTGATGCGGTATTTT
CTCCTTACGCATCTGTGCGGTATTTCACACCGCATATGGTGCACTCTCAGTACAATCTGCTCTGATGCCG
CATAGTTAAGCCAGTATACACTCCGCTATCGCTACGTGACTGGGTCATGGCTGCGCCCCGACACCCGCCA
ACACCCGCTGACGCGCCCTGACGGGCTTGTCTGCTCCCGGCATCCGCTTACAGACAAGCTGTGACCGTCT
CCGGGAGCTGCATGTGTCAGAGGTTTTCACCGTCATCACCGAAACGCGCGAGGCAGCTGCGGTAAAGCTC
ATCAGCGTGGTCGTGAAGCGATTCACAGATGTCTGCCTGTTCATCCGCGTCCAGCTCGTTGAGTTTCTCC
AGAAGCGTTAATGTCTGGCTTCTGATAAAGCGGGCCATGTTAAGGGCGGTTTTTTCCTGTTTGGTCACTG
ATGCCTCCGTGTAAGGGGGATTTCTGTTCATGGGGGTAATGATACCGATGAAACGAGAGAGGATGCTCAC
GATACGGGTTACTGATGATGAACATGCCCGGTTACTGGAACGTTGTGAGGGTAAACAACTGGCGGTATGG
ATGCGGCGGGACCAGAGAAAAATCACTCAGGGTCAATGCCAGCGCTTCGTTAATACAGATGTAGGTGTTC
CACAGGGTAGCCAGCAGCATCCTGCGATGCAGATCCGGAACATAATGGTGCAGGGCGCTGACTTCCGCGT
TTCCAGACTTTACGAAACACGGAAACCGAAGACCATTCATGTTGTTGCTCAGGTCGCAGACGTTTTGCAG
CAGCAGTCGCTTCACGTTCGCTCGCGTATCGGTGATTCATTCTGCTAACCAGTAAGGCAACCCCGCCAGC
CTAGCCGGGTCCTCAACGACAGGAGCACGATCATGCGCACCCGTGGCCAGGACCCAACGCTGCCCGAGAT
GCGCCGCGTGCGGCTGCTGGAGATGGCGGACGCGATGGATATGTTCTGCCAAGGGTTGGTTTGCGCATTC
ACAGTTCTCCGCAAGAATTGATTGGCTCCAATTCTTGGAGTGGTGAATCCGTTAGCGAGGTGCCGCCGGC
TTCCATTCAGGTCGAGGTGGCCCGGCTCCATGCACCGCGACGCAACGCGGGGAGGCAGACAAGGTATAGG
GCGGCGCCTACAATCCATGCCAACCCGTTCCATGTGCTCGCCGAGGCGGCATAAATCGCCGTGACGATCA
GCGGTCCAGTGATCGAAGTTAGGCTGGTAAGAGCCGCGAGCGATCCTTGAAGCTGTCCCTGATGGTCGTC
ATCTACCTGCCTGGACAGCATGGCCTGCAACGCGGGCATCCCGATGCCGCCGGAAGCGAGAAGAATCATA
ATGGGGAAGGCCATCCAGCCTCGCGTCGCGAACGCCAGCAAGACGTAGCCCAGCGCGTCGGCCGCCATGC
CGGCGATAATGGCCTGCTTCTCGCCGAAACGTTTGGTGGCGGGACCAGTGACGAAGGCTTGAGCGAGGGC
GTGCAAGATTCCGAATACCGCAAGCGACAGGCCGATCATCGTCGCGCTCCAGCGAAAGCGGTCCTCGCCG
AAAATGACCCAGAGCGCTGCCGGCACCTGTCCTACGAGTTGCATGATAAAGAAGACAGTCATAAGTGCGG
CGACGATAGTCATGCCCCGCGCCCACCGGAAGGAGCTGACTGGGTTGAAGGCTCTCAAGGGCATCGGTCG
ACGCTCTCCCTTATGCGACTCCTGCATTAGGAAGCAGCCCAGTAGTAGGTTGAGGCCGTTGAGCACCGCC
GCCGCAAGGAATGGTGCATGCAAGGAGATGGCGCCCAACAGTCCCCCGGCCACGGGGCCTGCCACCATAC
CCACGCCGAAACAAGCGCTCATGAGCCCGAAGTGGCGAGCCCGATCTTCCCCATCGGTGATGTCGGCGAT
ATAGGCGCCAGCAACCGCACCTGTGGCGCCGGTGATGCCGGCCACGATGCGTCCGGCGTAGAGGATCGCG
GCCGCCATAATGTGCCTGTCAAATGGACGAAGCAGGGATTCTGCAAACCCTATGCTACTCCCTCGAGCCG
TCAATTGTCTGATTCGTTACCAATTATGACAACTTGACGGCTACATCATTCACTTTTTCTTCACAACCGG
CACGGAACTCGCTCGGGCTGGCCCCGGTGCATTTTTTAAATACCCGCGAGAAATAGAGTTGATCGTCAAA
ACCAACATTGCGACCGACGGTGGCGATAGGCATCCGGGTGGTGCTCAAAAGCAGCTTCGCCTGGCTGATA
CGTTGGTCCTCGCGCCAGCTTAAGACGCTAATCCCTAACTGCTGGCGGAAAAGATGTGACAGACGCGACG
GCGACAAGCAAACATGCTGTGCGACGCTGGCTATATCAAAATTGCTGTCTGCCAGGTGATCGCTGATGTA
CTGACAAGCCTCGCGTACCCGATTATCCATCGGTGGATGGAGCGACTCGTTAATCGCTTCCATGCGCCGC
AGTAACAATTGCTCAAGCAGATTTATCGCCAGCAGCTCCGAATAGCGCCCTTCCCCTTGCCCGGCGTTAA
TGATTTGCCCAAACAGGTCGCTGAAATGCGGCTGGTGCGCTTCATCCGGGCGAAAGAACCCCGTATTGGC
AAAGATTGACGGCCAGTTAAGCCATTCATGCCAGTAGGCGCGCGGACGAAAGTAAACCCACTGGTGATAC
CATTCGCGAGCCTCCGGATGACGACCGTAGTGATGAATCTCTCCTGGCGGGAACAGCAAAATATCACCCG
GTCGGCAAACAAATTCTCGTCCCTGATTTTTCACCACCCCCTGACCGCGAATGGTGAGATTGAGAATATA
ACCTTTCATTCCCAGCGGTCGGTCGATAAAAAAATCGAGATAACCGTTGGCCTCAATCGGCGTTAAACCC
GCCACCAGATGGGCATTAAACGAGTATCCCGGCAGCAGGGGATCATTTTGCGCTTCAGCCATACTTTTCA
TACTCCCGCCATTCAGAGAAGAAACCAATTGTCCATATTGCATCAGACATTGCCGTCACTGCGTCTTTTA
CTGGCTCTTCTCGCTAACCAAACCGGTAACCCCGCTTATTAAAAGCATTCTGTAACAAAGCGGGACCAAA
GCCATGACAAAAACGCGTAACAAAAGTGTCTATAATCACGGCAGAAAAGTCCACATTGATTATTTGCACG
GCGTCACACTTTGCTATGCCATAGCATTTTTATCCATAAGATTAGCGGATCTTACCTGACGCTTTTTATC
GCAACTCTCTACTGTTTCTCCATACCCGTTTTTTTGGGCTAACATCTAGAAATAATTTTGTTTAACTTTA
AGAAGGAGATATACATATGAAATCTTCTCACCATCACCATCACCATGGTTCTTCTATGAGCGATAAAATT
ATTCACCTGACTGACGACAGTTTTGACACGGATGTACTCAAAGCGGACGGGGCGATCCTCGTCGATTTCT
GGGCAGAGTGGTGCGGTCCGTGCAAAATGATCGCCCCGATTCTGGATGAAATCGCTGACGAATATCAGGG
CAAACTGACCGTTGCAAAACTGAACATCGATCAAAACCCTGGCACTGCGCCGAAATATGGCATCCGTGGT
ATCCCGACTCTGCTGCTGTTCAAAAACGGTGAAGTGGCGGCAACCAAAGTGGGTGCACTGTCTAAAGGTC
AGTTGAAAGAGTTCCTCGACGCTAACCTGGCCGGGATCGAGGAAAACCTGTACTTCCAATCCAATATTGG
AAGTGGATAACGGATCCCTTGGCTGTTTTGGCGGATGAGAGAAGATTTTCAGCCTGATACAGATTAAATC
AGAACGCAGAAGCGGTCTGATAAAACAGAATTTGCCTGGCGGCAGTAGCGCGGTGGTCCCACCTGACCCC
ATGCCGAACTCAGAAGTGAAACGCCGTAGCGCCGATGGTAGTGTGGGGTCTCCCCATGCGAGAGTAGGGA
ACTGCCAGGCATCAAATAAAACGAAAGGCTCAGTCGAAAGACTGGGCCTTTCGTTTTATCTGTTGTTTGT
CGGTGAACT
Features (pLannotate 1.2.2; 15 found; start..end, strand, type, name):
    106..210     +  promoter       AmpR promoter: bla
    211..1071    +  CDS            AmpR: β-lactamase; bla; confers resistance to ampicillin, carbenicillin, and related antibiotics
   1241..1829    +  rep_origin     ori: high-copy-number ColE1/pMB1/pBR322/pUC origin of replication
   2015..2155    -  misc_feature   bom: basis of mobility region from pBR322
   2257..2448    -  CDS            rop: Rop protein, which maintains plasmids at low copy number; rop
   2465..2845    +  CDS            YPB1_ECOLX: Protein predicted: Swiss-Prot protein existence level 4. From Escherichia coli.
   3087..3987    -  CDS            TcR (fragment): tetracycline efflux protein; tet; confers resistance to tetracycline
   4087..4962    -  CDS            araC: ARAC_ECOLI - Experimental evidence at protein level: Swiss-Prot protein existence level 1. Transcription factor that regulates the expression of several genes involved in the transport and metabolism of L-arabinose (PubMed:4362626, PubMed:328165, PubMed:6251457, PubMed:2962192, PubMed:6319708, PubMed:2231717, PubMed:1447222). Functions both as a positive and a negative regulator (PubMed:328165, PubMed:6251457). In the presence of arabinose, activates the expression of the araBAD, araE, araFGH and araJ promoters (PubMed:4362626, PubMed:328165, PubMed:6251457, PubMed:2962192, PubMed:6319708, Pub
   4989..5273    +  promoter       araBAD promoter: araBAD; promoter of the L-arabinose operon of E. coli; the araC regulatory gene is transcribed in the opposite direction (Guzman et al., 1995)
   5307..5329    +  RBS            RBS: efficient ribosome binding site from bacteriophage T7 gene 10 (Olins and Rangwala, 1989)
   5349..5366    +  CDS            6xHis: 6xHis affinity tag
   5376..5702    +  CDS            TrxA: E. coli thioredoxin; trxA
   5712..5728    +  CDS            TEV site (fragment): tobacco etch virus (TEV) protease recognition and cleavage site
   5844..5959    +  ncRNA          5S rRNA: Accession: RF00001 - 5S ribosomal RNA
   5963..6009    +  terminator     rrnB T1 terminator: transcription terminator T1 from the E. coli rrnB gene
