>Addgene plasmid #37508 | pBAD His6 Trx TEV LIC cloning vector (8T) | addgene full sequence | sequence record 380480 | Addgene NGS Result
AGTTCACCGACAAACAACAGATAAAACGAAAGGCCCAGTCTTTCGACTGAGCCTTTCGTTTTATTTGATG
CCTGGCAGTTCCCTACTCTCGCATGGGGAGACCCCACACTACCATCGGCGCTACGGCGTTTCACTTCTGA
GTTCGGCATGGGGTCAGGTGGGACCACCGCGCTACTGCCGCCAGGCAAATTCTGTTTTATCAGACCGCTT
CTGCGTTCTGATTTAATCTGTATCAGGCTGAAAATCTTCTCTCATCCGCCAAAACAGCCAAGGGATCCGT
TATCCACTTCCAATATTGGATTGGAAGTACAGGTTTTCCTCGATCCCGGCCAGGTTAGCGTCGAGGAACT
CTTTCAACTGACCTTTAGACAGTGCACCCACTTTGGTTGCCGCCACTTCACCGTTTTTGAACAGCAGCAG
AGTCGGGATACCACGGATGCCATATTTCGGCGCAGTGCCAGGGTTTTGATCGATGTTCAGTTTTGCAACG
GTCAGTTTGCCCTGATATTCGTCAGCGATTTCATCCAGAATCGGGGCGATCATTTTGCACGGACCGCACC
ACTCTGCCCAGAAATCGACGAGGATCGCCCCGTCCGCTTTGAGTACATCCGTGTCAAAACTGTCGTCAGT
CAGGTGAATAATTTTATCGCTCATAGAAGAACCATGGTGATGGTGATGGTGAGAAGATTTCATATGTATA
TCTCCTTCTTAAAGTTAAACAAAATTATTTCTAGATGTTAGCCCAAAAAAACGGGTATGGAGAAACAGTA
GAGAGTTGCGATAAAAAGCGTCAGGTAAGATCCGCTAATCTTATGGATAAAAATGCTATGGCATAGCAAA
GTGTGACGCCGTGCAAATAATCAATGTGGACTTTTCTGCCGTGATTATAGACACTTTTGTTACGCGTTTT
TGTCATGGCTTTGGTCCCGCTTTGTTACAGAATGCTTTTAATAAGCGGGGTTACCGGTTTGGTTAGCGAG
AAGAGCCAGTAAAAGACGCAGTGACGGCAATGTCTGATGCAATATGGACAATTGGTTTCTTCTCTGAATG
GCGGGAGTATGAAAAGTATGGCTGAAGCGCAAAATGATCCCCTGCTGCCGGGATACTCGTTTAATGCCCA
TCTGGTGGCGGGTTTAACGCCGATTGAGGCCAACGGTTATCTCGATTTTTTTATCGACCGACCGCTGGGA
ATGAAAGGTTATATTCTCAATCTCACCATTCGCGGTCAGGGGGTGGTGAAAAATCAGGGACGAGAATTTG
TTTGCCGACCGGGTGATATTTTGCTGTTCCCGCCAGGAGAGATTCATCACTACGGTCGTCATCCGGAGGC
TCGCGAATGGTATCACCAGTGGGTTTACTTTCGTCCGCGCGCCTACTGGCATGAATGGCTTAACTGGCCG
TCAATCTTTGCCAATACGGGGTTCTTTCGCCCGGATGAAGCGCACCAGCCGCATTTCAGCGACCTGTTTG
GGCAAATCATTAACGCCGGGCAAGGGGAAGGGCGCTATTCGGAGCTGCTGGCGATAAATCTGCTTGAGCA
ATTGTTGCTGCGGCGCATGGAAGCGATTAACGAGTCGCTCCATCCACCGATGGATAATCGGGTACGCGAG
GCTTGTCAGTACATCAGCGATCACCTGGCAGACAGCAATTTTGATATAGCCAGCGTCGCACAGCATGTTT
GCTTGTCGCCGTCGCGTCTGTCACGTCTTTTCCGCCAGCAGTTAGGGATTAGCGTCTTAAGCTGGCGCGA
GGACCAACGTATCAGCCAGGCGAAGCTGCTTTTGAGCACCACCCGGATGCCTATCGCCACCGTCGGTCGC
AATGTTGGTTTTGACGATCAACTCTATTTCTCGCGGGTATTTAAAAAATGCACCGGGGCCAGCCCGAGCG
AGTTCCGTGCCGGTTGTGAAGAAAAAGTGAATGATGTAGCCGTCAAGTTGTCATAATTGGTAACGAATCA
GACAATTGACGGCTCGAGGGAGTAGCATAGGGTTTGCAGAATCCCTGCTTCGTCCATTTGACGGGCACAT
TATGGCGGCCGCGATCCTCTACGCCGGACGCATCGTGGCCGGCATCACCGGCGCCACAGGTGCGGTTGCT
GGCGCCTATATCGCCGACATCACCGATGGGGAAGATCGGGCTCGCCACTTCGGGCTCATGAGCGCTTGTT
TCGGCGTGGGTATGGTGGCAGGCCCCGTGGCCGGGGGACTGTTGGGCGCCATCTCCTTGCATGCACCATT
CCTTGCGGCGGCGGTGCTCAACGGCCTCAACCTACTACTGGGCTGCTTCCTAATGCAGGAGTCGCATAAG
GGAGAGCGTCGACCGATGCCCTTGAGAGCCTTCAACCCAGTCAGCTCCTTCCGGTGGGCGCGGGGCATGA
CTATCGTCGCCGCACTTATGACTGTCTTCTTTATCATGCAACTCGTAGGACAGGTGCCGGCAGCGCTCTG
GGTCATTTTCGGCGAGGACCGCTTTCGCTGGAGCGCGACGATGATCGGCCTGTCGCTTGCGGTATTCGGA
ATCTTGCACGCCCTCGCTCAAGCCTTCGTCACTGGTCCCGCCACCAAACGTTTCGGCGAGAAGCAGGCCA
TTATCGCCGGCATGGCGGCCGACGCGCTGGGCTACGTCTTGCTGGCGTTCGCGACGCGAGGCTGGATGGC
CTTCCCCATTATGATTCTTCTCGCTTCCGGCGGCATCGGGATGCCCGCGTTGCAGGCCATGCTGTCCAGG
CAGGTAGATGACGACCATCAGGGACAGCTTCAAGGATCGCTCGCGGCTCTTACCAGCCTAACTTCGATCA
TTGGACCGCTGATCGTCACGGCGATTTATGCCGCCTCGGCGAGCACATGGAACGGGTTGGCATGGATTGT
AGGCGCCGCCCTATACCTTGTCTGCCTCCCCGCGTTGCGTCGCGGTGCATGGAGCCGGGCCACCTCGACC
TGAATGGAAGCCGGCGGCACCTCGCTAACGGATTCACCACTCCAAGAATTGGAGCCAATCAATTCTTGCG
GAGAACTGTGAATGCGCAAACCAACCCTTGGCAGAACATATCCATCGCGTCCGCCATCTCCAGCAGCCGC
ACGCGGCGCATCTCGGGCAGCGTTGGGTCCTGGCCACGGGTGCGCATGATCGTGCTCCTGTCGTTGAGGA
CCCGGCTAGGCTGGCGGGGTTGCCTTACTGGTTAGCAGAATGAATCACCGATACGCGAGCGAACGTGAAG
CGACTGCTGCTGCAAAACGTCTGCGACCTGAGCAACAACATGAATGGTCTTCGGTTTCCGTGTTTCGTAA
AGTCTGGAAACGCGGAAGTCAGCGCCCTGCACCATTATGTTCCGGATCTGCATCGCAGGATGCTGCTGGC
TACCCTGTGGAACACCTACATCTGTATTAACGAAGCGCTGGCATTGACCCTGAGTGATTTTTCTCTGGTC
CCGCCGCATCCATACCGCCAGTTGTTTACCCTCACAACGTTCCAGTAACCGGGCATGTTCATCATCAGTA
ACCCGTATCGTGAGCATCCTCTCTCGTTTCATCGGTATCATTACCCCCATGAACAGAAATCCCCCTTACA
CGGAGGCATCAGTGACCAAACAGGAAAAAACCGCCCTTAACATGGCCCGCTTTATCAGAAGCCAGACATT
AACGCTTCTGGAGAAACTCAACGAGCTGGACGCGGATGAACAGGCAGACATCTGTGAATCGCTTCACGAC
CACGCTGATGAGCTTTACCGCAGCTGCCTCGCGCGTTTCGGTGATGACGGTGAAAACCTCTGACACATGC
AGCTCCCGGAGACGGTCACAGCTTGTCTGTAAGCGGATGCCGGGAGCAGACAAGCCCGTCAGGGCGCGTC
AGCGGGTGTTGGCGGGTGTCGGGGCGCAGCCATGACCCAGTCACGTAGCGATAGCGGAGTGTATACTGGC
TTAACTATGCGGCATCAGAGCAGATTGTACTGAGAGTGCACCATATGCGGTGTGAAATACCGCACAGATG
CGTAAGGAGAAAATACCGCATCAGGCGCTCTTCCGCTTCCTCGCTCACTGACTCGCTGCGCTCGGTCGTT
CGGCTGCGGCGAGCGGTATCAGCTCACTCAAAGGCGGTAATACGGTTATCCACAGAATCAGGGGATAACG
CAGGAAAGAACATGTGAGCAAAAGGCCAGCAAAAGGCCAGGAACCGTAAAAAGGCCGCGTTGCTGGCGTT
TTTCCATAGGCTCCGCCCCCCTGACGAGCATCACAAAAATCGACGCTCAAGTCAGAGGTGGCGAAACCCG
ACAGGACTATAAAGATACCAGGCGTTTCCCCCTGGAAGCTCCCTCGTGCGCTCTCCTGTTCCGACCCTGC
CGCTTACCGGATACCTGTCCGCCTTTCTCCCTTCGGGAAGCGTGGCGCTTTCTCATAGCTCACGCTGTAG
GTATCTCAGTTCGGTGTAGGTCGTTCGCTCCAAGCTGGGCTGTGTGCACGAACCCCCCGTTCAGCCCGAC
CGCTGCGCCTTATCCGGTAACTATCGTCTTGAGTCCAACCCGGTAAGACACGACTTATCGCCACTGGCAG
CAGCCACTGGTAACAGGATTAGCAGAGCGAGGTATGTAGGCGGTGCTACAGAGTTCTTGAAGTGGTGGCC
TAACTACGGCTACACTAGAAGGACAGTATTTGGTATCTGCGCTCTGCTGAAGCCAGTTACCTTCGGAAAA
AGAGTTGGTAGCTCTTGATCCGGCAAACAAACCACCGCTGGTAGCGGTGGTTTTTTTGTTTGCAAGCAGC
AGATTACGCGCAGAAAAAAAGGATCTCAAGAAGATCCTTTGATCTTTTCTACGGGGTCTGACGCTCAGTG
GAACGAAAACTCACGTTAAGGGATTTTGGTCATGAGATTATCAAAAAGGATCTTCACCTAGATCCTTTTA
AATTAAAAATGAAGTTTTAAATCAATCTAAAGTATATATGAGTAAACTTGGTCCCGGGTTACCAATGCTT
AATCAGTGAGGCACCTATCTCAGCGATCTGTCTATTTCGTTCATCCATAGTTGCCTGACTCCCCGTCGTG
TAGATAACTACGATACGGGAGGGCTTACCATCTGGCCCCAGTGCTGCAATGATACCGCGAGACCCACGCT
CACCGGCTCCAGATTTATCAGCAATAAACCAGCCAGCCGGAAGGGCCGAGCGCAGAAGTGGTCCTGCAAC
TTTATCCGCCTCCATCCAGTCTATTAATTGTTGCCGGGAAGCTAGAGTAAGTAGTTCGCCAGTTAATAGT
TTGCGCAACGTTGTTGCCATTGCTGCAGGCATCGTGGTGTCACGCTCGTCGTTTGGTATGGCTTCATTCA
GCTCCGGTTCCCAACGATCAAGGCGAGTTACATGATCCCCCATGTTGTGCAAAAAAGCGGTTAGCTCCTT
CGGTCCTCCGATCGTTGTCAGAAGTAAGTTGGCCGCAGTGTTATCACTCATGGTTATGGCAGCACTGCAT
AATTCTCTTACTGTCATGCCATCCGTAAGATGCTTTTCTGTGACTGGTGAGTACTCAACCAAGTCATTCT
GAGAATAGTGTATGCGGCGACCGAGTTGCTCTTGCCCGGCGTCAACACGGGATAATACCGCGCCACATAG
CAGAACTTTAAAAGTGCTCATCATTGGAAAACGTTCTTCGGGGCGAAAACTCTCAAGGATCTTACCGCTG
TTGAGATCCAGTTCGATGTAACCCACTCGTGCACCCAACTGATCTTCAGCATCTTTTACTTTCACCAGCG
TTTCTGGGTGAGCAAAAACAGGAAGGCAAAATGCCGCAAAAAAGGGAATAAGGGCGACACGGAAATGTTG
AATACTCATACTCTTCCTTTTTCAATGTTATTGAAGCATTTATCAGGGTTATTGTCTCATGAGCGGATAC
ATATTTGAATGTATTTAGAAAAATAAACAAATAGGGGTTCCGCGCACATTTCCCCGAAAAGTGCCACCTG
ACGTCTAAGAAACCATTATTATCATGACATTAACCTATAAAAATAGGCGTATCACGAGGCCCTTTCGTCT
TCAAGAATT
Features (pLannotate 1.2.2; 15 found; start..end, strand, type, name):
     21..67      -  terminator     rrnB T1 terminator: transcription terminator T1 from the E. coli rrnB gene
     69..184     -  ncRNA          5S rRNA: Accession: RF00001 - 5S ribosomal RNA
    302..318     -  CDS            TEV site (fragment): tobacco etch virus (TEV) protease recognition and cleavage site
    328..654     -  CDS            TrxA: E. coli thioredoxin; trxA
    664..681     -  CDS            6xHis: 6xHis affinity tag
    701..723     -  RBS            RBS: efficient ribosome binding site from bacteriophage T7 gene 10 (Olins and Rangwala, 1989)
    757..1041    -  promoter       araBAD promoter: araBAD; promoter of the L-arabinose operon of E. coli; the araC regulatory gene is transcribed in the opposite direction (Guzman et al., 1995)
   1068..1946    +  CDS            araC: L-arabinose regulatory protein; araC
   2043..2943    +  CDS            TcR (fragment): tetracycline efflux protein; tet; confers resistance to tetracycline
   3185..3565    -  CDS            YPB1_ECOLX: Protein predicted: Swiss-Prot protein existence level 4. From Escherichia coli.
   3582..3773    +  CDS            rop: Rop protein, which maintains plasmids at low copy number; rop
   3875..4015    +  misc_feature   bom: basis of mobility region from pBR322
   4201..4789    -  rep_origin     ori: high-copy-number ColE1/pMB1/pBR322/pUC origin of replication
   4959..5819    -  CDS            AmpR: β-lactamase; bla; confers resistance to ampicillin, carbenicillin, and related antibiotics
   5820..5924    -  promoter       AmpR promoter: bla
