[The description below was written by a language model from this plasmid's Addgene catalogue record and pLannotate feature annotations shown in this document.]
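Description:
pBAD His6 Trx TEV LIC cloning vector (8T) is a 6,029 bp empty bacterial expression backbone of the pBAD family, designed for arabinose-inducible production of recombinant proteins in E. coli. It replicates from a ColE1/pMB1-type origin accompanied by the rop gene and the pBR322 bom region, consistent with its catalogued low copy number. Selection is with ampicillin through a β-lactamase gene driven by its own promoter. A fragment of the tetracycline efflux gene is also annotated, apparently a non-functional remnant of the pBR322-derived backbone. The two available sequence records (repository-sequenced and depositor-supplied) are the same length and carry the same fifteen features, simply in opposite orientation.

The expression cassette consists of the araBAD promoter with the divergently transcribed araC regulator, followed by a phage T7 gene 10 ribosome binding site. Next comes an N-terminal fusion leader made up of a 6xHis tag, E. coli thioredoxin (TrxA) and a TEV protease recognition site. Downstream lie a 5S rRNA segment and the rrnB T1 terminator. No insert is present. A gene of interest is introduced after the TEV site by ligation-independent cloning, using PCR primers with LIC v1 overhangs and vector linearised with SspI.

The resulting protein carries a His6 tag for affinity purification and a thioredoxin partner that can improve solubility, both removable by TEV cleavage. According to the depositor, L-arabinose induction gives tighter control of expression, and adding glucose further suppresses leaky expression. The vector can be used in any protease-deficient E. coli line.
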