Addgene plasmid #37508: pBAD His6 Trx TEV LIC cloning vector (8T)
Purpose: (Empty Backbone)
Depositing lab: Scott Gradia. Depositing organization: University of California, Berkeley.
Backbone
  Vector backbone: pBAD
  Backbone size (bp): 6029
  Vector type: Bacterial Expression
  Promoter: araBAD arabinose
  Tag / fusion protein: His6 (N terminal on backbone); Trx (thioredoxin) (N terminal on backbone); TEV recognition (N terminal on backbone)
Growth in bacteria
  Bacterial resistance: Ampicillin, 100 μg/mL
  Growth temperature: 37°C
  Growth strain: XL1 Blue
  Copy number: Low Copy
Gene/Insert
  Cloning method: Ligation Independent Cloning
  Sequencing primers: 5′ Trx F (5'tatggcatccgtggtatcc); 3′ ARA Rv (5'ctgttttatcagaccgcttc)
Terms and licenses: Academic/Nonprofit Terms; Industry Terms: Not Available to Industry
Depositor comments: This plasmid is an empty vector. Your gene can be inserted via LIC cloning. 8-series vectors are induced with L-arabinose for tighter control of expression. Glucose can be added to the medium to further inhibit leaky expression. The plasmid can be expressed in any E. coli line that lacks proteases. 8T adds a TEV-cleavable His6-Trx (thioredoxin) tag to the N-terminus of your protein. Trx can enhance the solubility of your protein of interest. To clone into this vector, add LIC v1 tags to the 5' end of your PCR primers. Forward - 5'TACTTCCAATCCAATGCA3' Reverse - 5'TTATCCACTTCCAATGTTATTA3' Linearize the plasmid with SspI and gel purify. When digesting the DNA with T4 polymerase, use dCTP for insert and dGTP for vector. More information on this vector can be found through http://qb3.berkeley.edu/qb3/macrolab/
How to cite: pBAD His6 Trx TEV LIC cloning vector (8T) was a gift from Scott Gradia (Addgene plasmid # 37508)
