>Addgene plasmid #37508 | pBAD His6 Trx TEV LIC cloning vector (8T) | addgene partial sequence | sequence record 50878 | pBAD-F 5'-ATGCCATAGCATTTTTATCC-3'
TCGCAACTCTCTACTGTTTCTCCATACCCGTTTTTTTGGGCTAACATCTAGAAATAATTTTGTTTAACTT
TAAGAAGGAGATATACATATGAAATCTTCTCACCATCACCATCACCATGGTTCTTCTATGAGCGATAAAA
TTATTCACCTGACTGACGACAGTTTTGACACGGATGTACTCAAAGCGGACGGGGCGATCCTCGTCGATTT
CTGGGCAGAGTGGTGCGGTCCGTGCAAAATGATCGCCCCGATTCTGGATGAAATCGCTGACGAATATCAG
GGCAAACTGACCGTTGCAAAACTGAACATCGATCAAAACCCTGGCACTGCGCCGAAATATGGCATCCGTG
GTATCCCGACTCTGCTGCTGTTCAAAAACGGTGAAGTGGCGGCAACCAAAGTGGGTGCACTGTCTAAAGG
TCAGTTGAAAGAGTTCCTCGACGCTAACCTGGCCGGGATCGAGGAAAACCTGTACTTCCAATCCAATATT
GGAAGTGGATAACGGATCCCTTGGCTGTTTTGGCGGATGAGAGAAGATTTTCAGCCTGATACAGATTAAA
TCAGAACGCAGAAGCGGTCTGATAAAACAGAATTTGCCTGGCGGCAGTAGCGCGGTGGTCCCACCTGACC
CCATGCCGAACTCAGAAGTGAAACGCCGTAGCGCCGATGGTAGTGTGGGGTCTCCCCATGCGAGAGTAGG
GAACTGCCAGGCATCAAATAAAACGAAAGGCTCAGTCGAAAGACTGGGCCTTTCGTTTTATCTGTTGTTT
GTCGGTGAACTAATTCTTGAAGACGAAAGGGCCTCGTGATACGCCTATTTTTATAGGTTAATGTCATGAT
AATAATGGTTTCTTAGACGTCAGGTGGCACTTTTCG
